Addgene plasmid #223740: pBIG1a_GST-TEV-CK2alpha_CK2beta
Purpose: Expression of recombinant protein for purification
Depositing lab: Sascha Martens. Depositing organization: University of Vienna. Publication: Reconstitution of BNIP3/NIX-mitophagy initiation reveals hierarchical flexibility of the autophagy machinery. Adriaenssens E, Schaar S, Cook ASI, Stuke JFM, Sawa-Makarska J, Nguyen TN, Ren X, Schuschnig M, Romanov J, Khuu G, Uoselis L, Lazarou M, Hummer G, Hurley JH, Martens S. Nat Cell Biol. 2025 Jul 25. doi: 10.1038/s41556-025-01712-y. PubMed 40715440.
Backbone
  Vector backbone: pBiG1a
  Vector type: Insect Expression
Growth in bacteria
  Bacterial resistance: Ampicillin, 100 μg/mL
  Growth temperature: 37°C
  Growth strain: DH5alpha
  Copy number: Unknown
Gene/Insert
  Gene/Insert name: CK2-alpha, CK2-beta
  Species: H. sapiens (human)
  Entrez Gene: CSNK2A1 (a.k.a. CK2A1, CKII, Cka1, Cka2, OCNDS)
  Tag / fusion protein: GST-TEV (N terminal on insert)
  Cloning method: Gibson Cloning
Terms and licenses: Academic/Nonprofit Terms; Industry Terms: Not Available to Industry
Depositor comments: Internal #: SMc1970 . Please visit https://doi.org/10.1101/2024.08.28.609967 for bioRxiv preprint.
How to cite: pBIG1a_GST-TEV-CK2alpha_CK2beta was a gift from Sascha Martens (Addgene plasmid # 223740 ; http://n2t.net/addgene:223740 ; RRID:Addgene_223740)
