[The description below was written by a language model from this plasmid's Addgene catalogue record and pLannotate feature annotations shown in this document.]
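Description:
pBIG1a_GST-TEV-CK2alpha_CK2beta is an insect-cell expression plasmid built on the pBiG1a backbone by Gibson cloning, designed to co-produce the two subunits of human casein kinase 2 for protein purification. In bacteria it replicates from a high-copy ColE1/pUC-type origin and is selected with ampicillin through the bla gene. The annotation also finds an f1 origin, a spectinomycin/streptomycin resistance gene (aadA), and short fragments of integron, bom and R6K γ sequences that appear to be backbone remnants.

The payload lies between the Tn7R and Tn7L ends of a mini-Tn7 element, together with a gentamicin resistance gene driven by the Pc integron promoter and a single loxP site. Tn7 ends of this kind normally allow the cassette to be transposed into a baculovirus bacmid, from which recombinant virus is made for infecting insect cells. Within the element are two tandem expression units in the same orientation, each with its own baculovirus polyhedrin promoter and SV40 polyadenylation signal. The first encodes Schistosoma japonicum GST fused upstream of CSNK2A1 (CK2 alpha, the catalytic subunit). The record describes the tag as N-terminal GST-TEV, so a TEV protease site presumably occupies the short gap between GST and the kinase, although it is not annotated separately. The second unit encodes CSNK2B (CK2 beta, the regulatory subunit) with no annotated tag. The annotation software matched both coding sequences to bovine reference proteins, but the record gives the species as human. The short "large T antigen" and "SET1" fragments flanking the terminators are probably incidental matches rather than functional elements.

Co-expressing both subunits should allow the CK2 complex to be captured through the GST tag on the alpha subunit, with the tag then removed by TEV cleavage. The associated work concerns reconstitution of BNIP3/NIX-mitophagy initiation.
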