Features (pLannotate 1.2.2; 27 found; start..end, strand, type, name):
    213..293     -  CDS            int (fragment): INT2_ECOLX - Protein inferred from homology: Swiss-Prot protein existence level 3. Putative integrase believed to be involved in the insertion of antibiotic resistance genes into plasmids and transposons. From Escherichia coli.
    379..435     +  CDS            GmR (fragment): gentamycin acetyltransferase; aacC1; confers resistance to gentamycin
    442..1233    +  CDS            SmR: aminoglycoside adenylyltransferase (Murphy, 1985); aadA; confers resistance to spectinomycin and streptomycin
   1274..1728    +  rep_origin     f1 ori (sequence partly withheld): f1 bacteriophage origin of replication; arrow indicates direction of (+) strand synthesis
   1754..1858    +  promoter       AmpR promoter: bla
   1859..2719    +  CDS            AmpR: β-lactamase; bla; confers resistance to ampicillin, carbenicillin, and related antibiotics
   2890..3478    +  rep_origin     ori: high-copy-number ColE1/pMB1/pBR322/pUC origin of replication
   3664..3715    -  misc_feature   bom (fragment): basis of mobility region from pBR322
   3783..4007    -  mobile_element Tn7R: mini-Tn7 element (right end of the Tn7 transposon) Tn7
   4074..4607    -  CDS            GmR: gentamycin acetyltransferase; aacC1; confers resistance to gentamycin
   4796..4824    -  promoter       Pc promoter: intI1 (promoter lies within the coding sequence); class 1 integron promoter
   4802..5164    -  CDS            YPR2_ECOLX (fragment): Protein predicted: Swiss-Prot protein existence level 4. From Escherichia coli.
   5164..5191    -  rep_origin     R6K γ ori (fragment): γ replication origin from E. coli plasmid R6K; requires the R6K initiator protein pi for replication
   5220..5253    +  protein_bind   loxP: Cre-mediated recombination occurs in the 8-bp core sequence (GCATACAT). Cre recombinase
   5343..5391    +  polyA_signal   HSV TK poly(A) signal: herpes simplex virus thymidine kinase polyadenylation signal (Cole and Stacy, 1985)
   5486..5577    +  promoter       polyhedrin promoter: polh from Autographa californica; promoter for the baculovirus polyhedrin gene
   5663..6316    +  CDS            GST26_SCHJA: Experimental evidence at protein level: Swiss-Prot protein existence level 1. GST isoenzymes appear to play a central role in the parasite detoxification system. Other functions are also suspected including a role in increasing the solubility of haematin in the parasite gut. From Schistosoma japonicum (Blood fluke).
   6359..7531    +  CDS            CSNK2A1: CSK21_BOVIN - Also known as CK2A1. Experimental evidence at protein level: Swiss-Prot protein existence level 1. Catalytic subunit of a constitutively active serine/threonine-protein kinase complex that phosphorylates a large number of substrates containing acidic residues C-terminal to the phosphorylated serine or threonine. Regulates numerous cellular processes, such as cell cycle progression, apoptosis and transcription, as well as viral infection. May act as a regulatory node which integrates and coordinates numerous signals leading to an appropriate cellular response. During mitosis, func
   7558..7641    +  CDS            large T antigen (fragment): large T antigen from SV40 (simian virus 40)
   7664..7798    +  polyA_signal   SV40 poly(A) signal: SV40 polyadenylation signal
   7827..7876    +  CDS            SET1 (fragment): solubility-enhancement tag derived from T7 phage gene 10B
   7954..8045    +  promoter       polyhedrin promoter: polh from Autographa californica; promoter for the baculovirus polyhedrin gene
   8088..8732    +  CDS            CSNK2B: CSK2B_BOVIN - Also known as CK2N. Experimental evidence at protein level: Swiss-Prot protein existence level 1. Regulatory subunit of casein kinase II/CK2. As part of the kinase complex regulates the basal catalytic activity of the alpha subunit a constitutively active serine/threonine-protein kinase that phosphorylates a large number of substrates containing acidic residues C-terminal to the phosphorylated serine or threonine (By similarity). Participates in Wnt signaling (By similarity). From Bos taurus (Bovine).
   8759..8842    +  CDS            large T antigen (fragment): large T antigen from SV40 (simian virus 40)
   8865..8999    +  polyA_signal   SV40 poly(A) signal: SV40 polyadenylation signal
   9028..9077    +  CDS            SET1 (fragment): solubility-enhancement tag derived from T7 phage gene 10B
   9314..9479    -  mobile_element Tn7L: mini-Tn7 element (left end of the Tn7 transposon) Tn7
>Addgene plasmid #223740 | pBIG1a_GST-TEV-CK2alpha_CK2beta | addgene full sequence | sequence record 447584 | Addgene NGS Result
TTCTCTGTCACAGAATGAAAATTTTTCTGTCATCTCTTCGTTATTAATGTTTGTAATTGACTGAATATCA
ACGCTTATTTGCAGCCTGAACTGGGAGGCAGAATAAATGATCATATCGTCAATTATTACCTCCACGGGGA
GAGCCTGAGCAAACTGGCCTCAGGCATTTGAGAAGCACACGGTCACACTGCTTCCGGTAGTCAATAAACC
GGTAAGTAGCGTATGCGCTCACGCAACTGGTCCAGAACCTTGACCGAACGCAGCGGTGGTAACGGCGCAG
TGGCGGTTTTCATGGCTTGTTATGACTGTTTTTTTGGGGTACAGTCTATGCCTCGGGCATCCAAGCAGCA
AGCGCGTTACGCCGTGGGTCGATGTTTGATGTTATGGAGCAGCAACGATGTTACGCAGCAGGGCAGTCGC
CCTAAAACAAAGTTAAACATCATGAGGGAAGCGGTGATCGCCGAAGTATCGACTCAACTATCAGAGGTAG
TTGGCGTCATCGAGCGCCATCTCGAACCGACGTTGCTGGCCGTACATTTGTACGGCTCCGCAGTGGATGG
CGGCCTGAAGCCACACAGTGATATTGATTTGCTGGTTACGGTGACCGTAAGGCTTGATGAAACAACGCGG
CGAGCTTTGATCAACGACCTTTTGGAAACTTCGGCTTCCCCTGGAGAGAGCGAGATTCTCCGCGCTGTAG
AAGTCACCATTGTTGTGCACGACGACATCATTCCGTGGCGTTATCCAGCTAAGCGCGAACTGCAATTTGG
AGAATGGCAGCGCAATGACATTCTTGCAGGTATCTTCGAGCCAGCCACGATCGACATTGATCTGGCTATC
TTGCTGACAAAAGCAAGAGAACATAGCGTTGCCTTGGTAGGTCCAGCGGCGGAGGAACTCTTTGATCCGG
TTCCTGAACAGGATCTATTTGAGGCGCTAAATGAAACCTTAACGCTATGGAACTCGCCGCCCGACTGGGC
TGGCGATGAGCGAAATGTAGTGCTTACGTTGTCCCGCATTTGGTACAGCGCAGTAACCGGCAAAATCGCG
CCGAAGGATGTCGCTGCCGACTGGGCAATGGAGCGCCTGCCGGCCCAGTATCAGCCCGTCATACTTGAAG
CTAGACAGGCTTATCTTGGACAAGAAGAAGATCGCTTGGCCTCGCGCGCAGATCAGTTGGAAGAATTTGT
CCACTACGTGAAAGGCGAGATCACCAAGGTAGTCGGCAAATAATGTCTAACAATTCGTTCAAGCCGACGG
ATTGGCGAATGGG
[124 nt withheld, positions 1274-1397]
C
[91 nt withheld, positions 1399-1489]
A
[49 nt withheld, positions 1491-1539]
CCTTTGACGTTGGAGTCCACGTTCTT
[37 nt withheld, positions 1566-1602]
ACCCTATCTCGGTCTATTCTTTTGATTTATAAGGGATTTTGCCGATTTCGGCCTATTGGTTAAAAAATGA
GCTGATTTAACAAAAATTTAACGCGAATTTTAACAAAATATTAACGCTTACAATTTAGGTGGCACTTTTC
GGGGAAATGTGCGCGGAACCCCTATTTGTTTATTTTTCTAAATACATTCAAATATGTATCCGCTCATGAG
ACAATAACCCTGATAAATGCTTCAATAATATTGAAAAAGGAAGAGTATGAGTATTCAACATTTCCGTGTC
GCCCTTATTCCCTTTTTTGCGGCATTTTGCCTTCCTGTTTTTGCTCACCCAGAAACGCTGGTGAAAGTAA
AAGATGCTGAAGATCAGTTGGGTGCACGAGTGGGTTACATCGAACTGGATCTCAACAGCGGTAAGATCCT
TGAGAGTTTTCGCCCCGAAGAACGTTTTCCAATGATGAGCACTTTTAAAGTTCTGCTATGTGGCGCGGTA
TTATCCCGTATTGACGCCGGGCAAGAGCAACTCGGTCGCCGCATACACTATTCTCAGAATGACTTGGTTG
AGTACTCACCAGTCACAGAAAAGCATCTTACGGATGGCATGACAGTAAGAGAATTATGCAGTGCTGCCAT
AACCATGAGTGATAACACTGCGGCCAACTTACTTCTGACAACGATCGGAGGACCGAAGGAGCTAACCGCT
TTTTTGCACAACATGGGGGATCATGTAACTCGCCTTGATCGTTGGGAACCGGAGCTGAATGAAGCCATAC
CAAACGACGAGCGTGACACCACGATGCCTGTAGCAATGGCAACAACGTTGCGCAAACTATTAACTGGCGA
ACTACTTACTCTAGCTTCCCGGCAACAATTAATAGACTGGATGGAGGCGGATAAAGTTGCAGGACCACTT
CTGCGCTCGGCCCTTCCGGCTGGCTGGTTTATTGCTGATAAATCTGGAGCCGGTGAGCGTGGGTCTCGCG
GTATCATTGCAGCACTGGGGCCAGATGGTAAGCCCTCCCGTATCGTAGTTATCTACACGACGGGGAGTCA
GGCAACTATGGATGAACGAAATAGACAGATCGCTGAGATAGGTGCCTCACTGATTAAGCATTGGTAACTG
TCAGACCAAGTTTACTCATATATACTTTAGATTGATTTAAAACTTCATTTTTAATTTAAAAGGATCTAGG
TGAAGATCCTTTTTGATAATCTCATGACCAAAATCCCTTAACGTGAGTTTTCGTTCCACTGAGCGTCAGA
CCCCGTAGAAAAGATCAAAGGATCTTCTTGAGATCCTTTTTTTCTGCGCGTAATCTGCTGCTTGCAAACA
AAAAAACCACCGCTACCAGCGGTGGTTTGTTTGCCGGATCAAGAGCTACCAACTCTTTTTCCGAAGGTAA
CTGGCTTCAGCAGAGCGCAGATACCAAATACTATTCTTCTAGTGTAGCCGTAGTTAGGCCACCACTTCAA
GAACTCTGTAGCACCGCCTACATACCTCGCTCTGCTAATCCTGTTACCAGTGGCTGCTGCCAGTGGCGAT
AAGTCGTGTCTTACCGGGTTGGACTCAAGACGATAGTTACCGGATAAGGCGCAGCGGTCGGGCTGAACGG
GGGGTTCGTGCACACAGCCCAGCTTGGAGCGAACGACCTACACCGAACTGAGATACCTACAGCGTGAGCT
ATGAGAAAGCGCCACGCTTCCCGAAGGGAGAAAGGCGGACAGGTATCCGGTAAGCGGCAGGGTCGGAACA
GGAGAGCGCACGAGGGAGCTTCCAGGGGGAAACGCCTGGTATCTTTATAGTCCTGTCGGGTTTCGCCACC
TCTGACTTGAGCGTCGATTTTTGTGATGCTCGTCAGGGGGGCGGAGCCTATGGAAAAACGCCAGCAACGC
GGCCTTTTTACGGTTCCTGGCCTTTTGCTGGCCTTTTGCTCACATGTTCTTTCCTGCGTTATCCCCTGAT
TCTGTGGATAACCGTATTACCGCCTTTGAGTGAGCTGATACCGCTCGCCGCAGCCGAACGACCGAGCGCA
GCGAGTCAGTGAGCGAGGAAGCGGAAGAGCGCCTGATGCGGTATTTTCTCCTTACGCATCTGTGCGGTAT
TTCACACCGCATAGACCAGCCGCGTAACCTGGCAAAATCGGTTACGGTTGAGTAATAAATGGATGCCCTG
CGTAAGCGGGTGTGGGCGGACAATAAAGTCTTAAACTGAACAAAATAGATCTAAACTATGACAATAAAGT
CTTAAACTAGACAGAATAGTTGTAAACTGAAATCAGTCCAGTTATGCTGTGAAAAAGCATACTGGACTTT
TGTTATGGCTAAAGCAAACTCTTCATTTTCTGAAGTGCAAATTGCCCGTCGTATTAAAGAGGGGCGTGGC
CAAGGGCATGGTAAAGACTATATTCGCGGCGTTGTGACAATTTACCGAACAACTCCGCGGCCGGGAAGCC
GATCTCGGCTTGAACGAATTGTTAGGTGGCGGTACTTGGGTCGATATCAAAGTGCATCACTTCTTCCCGT
ATGCCCAACTTTGTATAGAGAGCCACTGCGGGATCGTCACCGTAATCTGCTTGCACGTAGATCACATAAG
CACCAAGCGCGTTGGCCTCATGCTTGAGGAGATTGATGAGCGCGGTGGCAATGCCCTGCCTCCGGTGCTC
GCCGGAGACTGCGAGATCATAGATATAGATCTCACTACGCGGCTGCTCAAACTTGGGCAGAACGTAAGCC
GCGAGAGCGCCAACAACCGCTTCTTGGTCGAAGGCAGCAAGCGCGATGAATGTCTTACTACGGAGCAAGT
TCCCGAGGTAATCGGAGTCCGGCTGATGTTGGGAGTAGGTGGCTACGTCTCCGAACTCACGACCGAAAAG
ATCAAGAGCAGCCCGCATGGATTTGACTTGGTCAGGGCCGAGCCTACATGTGCGAATGATGCCCATACTT
GAGCCACCTAACTTTGTTTTAGGGCGACTGCCCTGCTGCGTAACATCGTTGCTGCTGCGTAACATCGTTG
CTGCTCCATAACATCAAACATCGACCCACGGCGTAACGCGCTTGCTGCTTGGATGCCCGAGGCATAGACT
GTACAAAAAAACAGTCATAACAAGCCATGAAAACCGCCACTGCGCCGTTACCACCGCTGCGTTCGGTCAA
GGTTCTGGACCAGTTGCGTGAGCGCATACGCTACTTGCATTACAGTTTACGAACCGAACAGGCTTATGTC
AACTGGGTTTGTGCCTTCATCCGTTTCCACGGTGTGCGTCACCCGGCAACCTTGGGCAGCAGCGAAGTCG
AGGCATTTCTGTCCTGGCTGGCGAACGAGCGCAAGGTTTCGGTCTCCACGCATCGTCAGGCATTGGCGGC
CTTGCTGTTCTTCTACGGCAAGGTGCTGTGCACGGATCTGCCCTTGCTTCAGGAGATCGGTAGACCTCGG
CCGTCGCGGCGCTTGCCGGTGGTGCTGACCCCGGATGAAGTGGTTCGCATCCTCGGTTTTCTGGAAGGCG
AGCATCGTTTGTTCGCCCAGGACTCTAGCTATAGTTCTAGTGGTTGGCTACAGCTTTGTTTGTACTATCA
ACAGGTTGAACTGCTGATCAACAGATCCTCTACGCGGCCGCGGTACCATAACTTCGTATAGCATACATTA
TACGAAGTTATCTGGGTTTAAACGCTCTATGGTCTAAAGTTTTTATCGAGGCTAACTGAAACACGGAAGG
AGACAATACCGGAAGGAACCCGCGCTATGACGGCAATAAAAAGACAGAATAAAACGCACGGGTGTTGGGT
CGTTTGTTCATAAACGCGGGGTTCGGTCCCAGGGCTGGCACTCTGTCAAGTGAACGCTCTATGGTCTAAA
GATTTAAATCGACCTACTCCGGAATATTAATAGATCATGGAGATAATTAAAATGATAACCATCTCGCAAA
TAAATAAGTATTTTACTGTTTTCGTAACAGTTTTGTAATAAAAAAACCTATAAATATTCCGGATTATTCA
TACCGTCCCACCATCGGGCGCGGATCCCGGTCCGACATATGAGCGCGCGGAATTCATGTCAGCCCTGCAG
ATGTCCCCTATACTAGGTTATTGGAAAATTAAGGGCCTTGTGCAACCCACTCGACTTCTTTTGGAATATC
TTGAAGAAAAATATGAAGAGCATTTGTATGAGCGCGATGAAGGTGATAAATGGCGAAACAAAAAGTTTGA
ATTGGGTTTGGAGTTTCCCAATCTTCCTTATTATATTGATGGTGATGTTAAATTAACACAGTCTATGGCC
ATCATACGTTATATAGCTGACAAGCACAACATGTTGGGTGGTTGTCCAAAAGAGCGTGCAGAGATTTCAA
TGCTTGAAGGAGCGGTTTTGGATATTAGATACGGTGTTTCGAGAATTGCATATAGTAAAGACTTTGAAAC
TCTCAAAGTTGATTTTCTTAGCAAGCTACCTGAAATGCTGAAAATGTTCGAAGATCGTTTATGTCATAAA
ACATATTTAAATGGTGATCATGTAACCCATCCTGACTTCATGTTGTATGACGCTCTTGATGTTGTTTTAT
ACATGGACCCAATGTGCCTGGATGCGTTCCCAAAATTAGTTTGTTTTAAAAAACGTATTGAAGCTATCCC
ACAAATTGATAAGTACTTGAAATCCAGCAAGTATATAGCATGGCCTTTGCAGGGCTGGCAAGCCACGTTT
GGTGGTGGCGACCATCCTCCAAAAGTCGACGGCTCCGGTGAAAACCTGTATTTCCAGGGAGGTGGCATGT
CGGGACCCGTGCCAAGCAGGGCCAGAGTTTACACAGATGTTAATACACACAGACCTCGAGAATACTGGGA
TTACGAGTCACATGTGGTGGAATGGGGAAATCAAGATGACTACCAGCTGGTTCGAAAATTAGGCCGAGGT
AAATACAGTGAAGTATTTGAAGCCATCAACATCACAAATAATGAAAAAGTTGTTGTTAAAATTCTCAAGC
CAGTAAAAAAGAAGAAAATTAAGCGTGAAATAAAGATTTTGGAGAATTTGAGAGGAGGTCCCAACATCAT
CACACTGGCAGACATTGTAAAAGACCCTGTGTCACGAACCCCCGCCTTGGTTTTTGAACACGTAAACAAC
ACAGACTTCAAGCAATTGTACCAGACGTTAACAGACTATGATATTCGATTTTACATGTATGAGATTCTGA
AGGCCCTGGATTATTGTCACAGCATGGGAATTATGCACAGAGATGTCAAGCCCCATAATGTCATGATTGA
TCATGAGCACAGAAAGCTACGACTAATAGACTGGGGTTTGGCTGAGTTTTATCATCCTGGCCAAGAATAT
AATGTCCGAGTTGCTTCCCGATACTTCAAAGGTCCTGAGCTACTTGTAGACTATCAGATGTACGATTATA
GTTTGGATATGTGGAGTTTGGGTTGTATGCTGGCAAGTATGATCTTTCGGAAGGAGCCATTTTTCCATGG
ACATGACAATTATGATCAGTTGGTGAGGATAGCCAAGGTTCTGGGGACAGAAGATTTATATGACTATATT
GACAAATACAACATTGAATTAGATCCACGTTTCAATGATATCTTGGGCAGACACTCTCGAAAGCGATGGG
AACGCTTTGTCCACAGTGAAAATCAGCACCTTGTCAGCCCTGAGGCCTTGGATTTCCTGGACAAACTGCT
GCGATATGACCACCAGTCACGGCTTACTGCAAGAGAGGCAATGGAGCACCCCTATTTCTACACTGTTGTG
AAGGACCAGGCTCGAATGGGTTCATCTAGCATGCCAGGGGGCAGTACGCCCGTCAGCAGCGCCAATATGA
TGTCAGGGATTTCTTCAGTGCCAACCCCTTCACCCCTTGGACCTCTGGCAGGCTCACCAGTGATTGCTGC
TGCCAACCCCCTTGGGATGCCTGTTCCAGCTGCCGCTGGCGCTCAGCAGTAAAAGCTTGTCGAGAAGTAC
TAGAGGATCATAATCAGCCATACCACATTTGTAGAGGTTTTACTTGCTTTAAAAAACCTCCCACACCTCC
CCCTGAACCTGAAACATAAAATGAATGCAATTGTTGTTGTTAACTTGTTTATTGCAGCTTATAATGGTTA
CAAATAAAGCAATAGCATCACAAATTTCACAAATAAAGCATTTTTTTCACTGCATTCTAGTTGTGGTTTG
TCCAAACTCATCAATGTATCTTATCATGTCTGGATCTGATCACTGCTTGAGCCTAGAAGATCCGGCTGCT
AACAAAGCCCGAAAGGAAGCTGAGTTGGCTGCTGCCACCGCTGAGCAATAACTATCATAACCATTTAAAT
AAACTGGATACTATTGCACGTTTAAATCGACCTACTCCGGAATATTAATAGATCATGGAGATAATTAAAA
TGATAACCATCTCGCAAATAAATAAGTATTTTACTGTTTTCGTAACAGTTTTGTAATAAAAAAACCTATA
AATATTCCGGATTATTCATACCGTCCCACCATCGGGCGCGGATCCATGAGCAGCTCAGAGGAGGTGTCCT
GGATTTCCTGGTTCTGTGGGCTCCGTGGCAATGAATTCTTCTGTGAAGTGGATGAAGACTACATCCAGGA
CAAATTTAATCTTACTGGACTCAATGAGCAGGTCCCTCACTATCGACAAGCTCTAGACATGATCTTGGAC
CTGGAGCCTGATGAAGAACTGGAAGACAACCCCAACCAGAGTGACCTGATTGAGCAGGCAGCCGAGATGC
TTTATGGATTGATCCACGCCCGCTACATCCTTACCAACCGTGGCATCGCCCAGATGTTGGAAAAGTACCA
GCAAGGAGACTTTGGTTACTGTCCTCGTGTGTACTGTGAGAACCAGCCAATGCTTCCCATTGGCCTTTCA
GACATCCCAGGTGAAGCCATGGTGAAGCTCTACTGCCCCAAGTGCATGGATGTGTACACACCCAAGTCAT
CAAGACACCATCACACGGATGGCGCCTACTTCGGCACTGGTTTCCCTCACATGCTCTTCATGGTGCATCC
CGAGTACCGGCCCAAGAGACCTGCCAACCAGTTTGTGCCCAGGCTCTACGGTTTCAAGATCCATCCGATG
GCCTACCAGCTGCAGCTCCAAGCCGCCAGCAACTTCAAGAGCCCAGTCAAGACGATTCGCTGAAAGCTTG
TCGAGAAGTACTAGAGGATCATAATCAGCCATACCACATTTGTAGAGGTTTTACTTGCTTTAAAAAACCT
CCCACACCTCCCCCTGAACCTGAAACATAAAATGAATGCAATTGTTGTTGTTAACTTGTTTATTGCAGCT
TATAATGGTTACAAATAAAGCAATAGCATCACAAATTTCACAAATAAAGCATTTTTTTCACTGCATTCTA
GTTGTGGTTTGTCCAAACTCATCAATGTATCTTATCATGTCTGGATCTGATCACTGCTTGAGCCTAGAAG
ATCCGGCTGCTAACAAAGCCCGAAAGGAAGCTGAGTTGGCTGCTGCCACCGCTGAGCAATAACTATCATA
ACCATTTAAATAAATCTATATCTCAATCGGGGTTACGTCGATACCCCACCGAGACCCCATTGGGACCAAT
ACGCCCGCGTTTCTTCCTTTTCCCCACCCCAACCCCCAAGTTCGGGTGAAGGCCCAGGGCTCGCAGCCAA
CGTCGGGGCGGCAAGCCCTGCCATAGCCACTACGGGTTAATTAAAAACTATATCTCAATCGGGGTTTAAA
CAGGAGATCCGAACCAGATAAGTGAAATCTAGTTCCAAACTATTTTGTCATTTTTAATTTTCGTATTAGC
TTACGACGCTACACCCAGTTCCCATCTATTTTGTCACTCTTCCCTAAATAATCCTTAAAAACTCCATTTC
CACCCCTCCCAGTTCCCAACTATTTTGTCCGCCCACAGCGGGGCATTTTTCTTCCTGTTATGTTTTTAAT
CAAACATCCTGCCAACTCCATGTGACAAACCGTCATCTTCGGCTACTTT
